Addgene plasmid #114723: EKARet-PSD
Purpose: PSD-targeted EKARet
Depositing lab: Ryohei Yasuda. Depositing organization: Max Planck Florida Institute. Publication: Imaging ERK and PKA Activation in Single Dendritic Spines during Structural Plasticity. Tang S, Yasuda R. Neuron. 2017 Mar 22;93(6):1315-1324.e3. doi: 10.1016/j.neuron.2017.02.032. Epub 2017 Mar 9. PubMed 28285819.
Backbone
  Vector backbone: pCI
  Vector type: Mammalian Expression
Growth in bacteria
  Bacterial resistance: Ampicillin, 100 μg/mL
  Growth temperature: 37°C
  Growth strain: DH5alpha
  Copy number: High Copy
Gene/Insert
  Gene/Insert name: PSD-targeted EKARet
  Insert size (bp): 3100
  Promoter: CMV
  Tag / fusion protein: N-terminus of PSD-95 (N terminal on insert); EGFP (C terminal on insert)
  Cloning method: Restriction Enzyme; 5′ cloning site KasI (unknown if destroyed); 3′ cloning site NotI (unknown if destroyed)
  Sequencing primers: 5′ CMV Forward; 3′ CCCTGAACCTGAAACATAAAATG
Resource information
  A portion of this plasmid was derived from a plasmid made by: Our lab (EKAR), Michiyuki Matsuda (EKAREV)
Terms and licenses: Academic/Nonprofit Terms; Industry Terms: Not Available to Industry
How to cite: EKARet-PSD was a gift from Ryohei Yasuda (Addgene plasmid # 114723 ; http://n2t.net/addgene:114723 ; RRID:Addgene_114723)
