[The description below was written by a language model from this plasmid's Addgene catalogue record and pLannotate feature annotations shown in this document.]
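Description:
EKARet-PSD is a mammalian expression plasmid built on the pCI backbone that encodes a version of the ERK activity reporter EKARet targeted to the postsynaptic density. It is propagated in E. coli as a high-copy plasmid through a ColE1/pUC-type origin and selected with ampicillin via the β-lactamase gene. An f1 phage origin is also present, along with small remnants of lacZα, bom and rop sequence.

Expression is driven by the human CMV immediate-early enhancer and promoter, followed by the chimeric β-globin/immunoglobulin intron typical of pCI, which promotes efficient processing of the transcript. A T7 promoter lies just upstream of the coding region, and an SV40 polyadenylation signal follows it. The roughly 3.1 kb insert begins with an N-terminal portion of PSD-95 (annotated as DLG4 fragments), the postsynaptic scaffold protein, which serves as the targeting module. After a short polylinker remnant comes the sensor itself: a sequence annotated as the YFP variant Citrine, a fragment of PIN1, an unannotated stretch of about 400 bp, and EGFP at the C terminus. PIN1 binds phosphorylated Ser/Thr-Pro motifs, so this fragment plausibly acts as the phospho-binding domain. The unannotated region presumably holds the linker and ERK substrate elements of an EKAR/EKAREV-derived design, although the record does not describe it. Phosphorylation-dependent folding would alter energy transfer between the two fluorescent proteins.

The associated publication concerns imaging ERK and PKA activation in single dendritic spines during structural plasticity, which points to use of this construct for reading out ERK activity at the postsynaptic density in neurons.
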