Features (pLannotate 1.2.2; 19 found; start..end, strand, type, name):
    140..517     +  enhancer       CMV enhancer: human cytomegalovirus immediate early enhancer
    519..718     +  promoter       CMV promoter: human cytomegalovirus (CMV) immediate early promoter
    857..989     +  intron         chimeric intron: chimera between introns from human β-globin and immunoglobulin heavy chain genes
   1034..1052    +  promoter       T7 promoter: promoter for bacteriophage T7 RNA polymerase
   1064..1990    +  CDS            DLG4 (fragment): DLG4_HUMAN - Also known as PSD95. Experimental evidence at protein level: Swiss-Prot protein existence level 1. Postsynaptic scaffolding protein that plays a critical role in synaptogenesis and synaptic plasticity by providing a platform for the postsynaptic clustering of crucial synaptic proteins. Interacts with the cytoplasmic tail of NMDA receptor subunits and shaker-type potassium channels. Required for synaptic plasticity associated with NMDA receptor signaling. Overexpression or depletion of DLG4 changes the ratio of excitatory to inhibitory synapses in hippocampal neurons. May reduce th
   1991..2065    +  CDS            DLG4 (fragment): DLG4_HUMAN - Also known as PSD95. Experimental evidence at protein level: Swiss-Prot protein existence level 1. Postsynaptic scaffolding protein that plays a critical role in synaptogenesis and synaptic plasticity by providing a platform for the postsynaptic clustering of crucial synaptic proteins. Interacts with the cytoplasmic tail of NMDA receptor subunits and shaker-type potassium channels. Required for synaptic plasticity associated with NMDA receptor signaling. Overexpression or depletion of DLG4 changes the ratio of excitatory to inhibitory synapses in hippocampal neurons. May reduce th
   2067..2103    +  misc_feature   MCS (fragment): multiple cloning site
   2135..2851    +  CDS            Citrine: enhanced variant of YFP (Heikal et al., 2001) mammalian codon-optimized
   2858..3019    +  CDS            PIN1 (fragment): PIN1_HUMAN - Experimental evidence at protein level: Swiss-Prot protein existence level 1. Peptidyl-prolyl cis/trans isomerase (PPIase) that binds to and isomerizes specific phosphorylated Ser/Thr-Pro (pSer/Thr-Pro) motifs (PubMed:21497122, PubMed:23623683, PubMed:29686383). By inducing conformational changes in a subset of phosphorylated proteins, acts as a molecular switch in multiple cellular processes (PubMed:21497122, PubMed:22033920, PubMed:23623683). Displays a preference for acidic residues located N-terminally to the proline bond to be isomerized. Regulates mitosis presumably by inter
   3440..4159    +  CDS            EGFP: the original enhanced GFP (Yang et al., 1996) mammalian codon-optimized
   4183..4304    -  polyA_signal   SV40 poly(A) signal: SV40 polyadenylation signal
   4327..4395    -  CDS            large T antigen (fragment): large T antigen from SV40 (simian virus 40)
   4414..4481    +  CDS            lacZα (fragment): LacZα fragment of β-galactosidase; lacZ fragment
   4485..4913    +  rep_origin     f1 ori (sequence partly withheld): f1 bacteriophage origin of replication; arrow indicates direction of (+) strand synthesis
   4941..5040    -  misc_feature   bom (fragment): basis of mobility region from pBR322
   5142..5177    -  CDS            rop (fragment): Rop protein, which maintains plasmids at low copy number; rop
   5272..5376    +  promoter       AmpR promoter: bla
   5377..6237    +  CDS            AmpR: β-lactamase; bla; confers resistance to ampicillin, carbenicillin, and related antibiotics
   6408..6995    +  rep_origin     ori: high-copy-number ColE1/pMB1/pBR322/pUC origin of replication
>Addgene plasmid #114723 | EKARet-PSD | addgene full sequence | sequence record 224301 | Addgene NGS Result
TCAATATTGGCCATTAGCCATATTATTCATTGGTTATATAGCATAAATCAATATTGGCTATTGGCCATTG
CATACGTTGTATCTATATCATAATATGTACATTTATATTGGCTCATGTCCAATATGACCGCCATGTTGGC
ATTGATTATTGACTAGTTATTAATAGTAATCAATTACGGGGTCATTAGTTCATAGCCCATATATGGAGTT
CCGCGTTACATAACTTACGGTAAATGGCCCGCCTGGCTGACCGCCCAACGACCCCCGCCCATTGACGTCA
ATAATGACGTATGTTCCCATAGTAACGCCAATAGGGACTTTCCATTGACGTCAATGGGCGGAGTATTTAC
GGTAAACTGCCCACTTGGCAGTACATCAAGTGTATCATATGCCAAGTCCGCCCCCTATTGACGTCAATGA
CGGTAAATGGCCCGCCTGGCATTATGCCCAGTACATGACCTTACGGGACTTTCCTACTTGGCAGTACATC
TACGTATTAGTCATCGCTATTACCATGGTGATGCGGTTTTGGCAGTACACCAATGGGCGTGGATAGCGGT
TTGACTCACGGGGATTTCCAAGTCTCCACCCCATTGACGTCAATGGGAGTTTGTTTTGGCACCAAAATCA
ACGGGACTTTCCAAAATGTCGTAATAACCCCGCCCCGTTGACGCAAATGGGCGGTAGGCGTGTACGGTGG
GAGGTCTATATAAGCAGAGCTCGTTTAGTGAACCGTCAGATCACTAGAAGCTTTATTGCGGTAGTTTATC
ACAGTTAAATTGCTAACGCAGTCAGTGCTTCTGACACAACAGTCTCGAACTTAAGCTGCAGAAGTTGGTC
GTGAGGCACTGGGCAGGTAAGTATCAAGGTTACAAGACAGGTTTAAGGAGACCAATAGAAACTGGGCTTG
TCGAGACAGAGAAGACTCTTGCGTTTCTGATAGGCACCTATTGGTCTTACTGACATCCACTTTGCCTTTC
TCTCCACAGGTGTCCACTCCCAGTTCAATTACAGCTCTTAAGGCTAGAGTACTTAATACGACTCACTATA
GGGTGGCGCCACCATGGACTGTCTCTGTATAGTGACAACCAAGAAATACCGCTACCAAGATGAAGACACG
CCCCCTCTGGAACACAGCCCGGCCCACCTCCCCAACCAGGCCAATTCTCCCCCTGTGATTGTCAACACGG
ACACCCTAGAAGCCCCAGGATATGAGTTGCAGGTGAATGGAACAGAGGGGGAGATGGAGTATGAGGAGAT
CACATTGGAAAGGGGTAACTCAGGTCTGGGCTTCAGCATCGCAGGTGGCACTGACAACCCGCACATCGGT
GACGACCCGTCCATTTTTATCACCAAGATCATTCCTGGTGGGGCTGCAGCCCAGGATGGCCGCCTCAGGG
TCAATGACAGCATCCTGTTTGTAAATGAAGTGGATGTTCGGGAGGTGACCCATTCAGCTGCGGTGGAGGC
CCTCAAAGAGGCAGGTTCCATCGTTCGCCTCTATGTCATGCGCCGGAAACCCCCAGCCGAAAAGGTCATG
GAGATCAAACTCATCAAAGGGCCTAAAGGACTTGGCTTCAGCATTGCGGGGGGCGTTGGGAACCAGCACA
TCCCTGGAGATAACAGCATCTATGTAACAAAGATCATCGAAGGAGGTGCTGCCCACAAGGATGGCAGGTT
GCAGATTGGAGACAAGATCCTGGCGGTCAACAGTGTGGGGCTGGAGGACGTCATGCACGAGGATGCCGTG
GCAGCCCTGAAGAACACATATGACGTTGTGTACCTAAAGGTGGCCAAGCCCAGCAATGCCTACCTGAGTG
ACAGCTATGCTCCCCCAGACATCACAACCTCGTATTCTCAGCACCTGGACAATGAGATCAGTCATAGCAG
CTACTTGGGCACTGACTACCCCACAGCCATGACCCCCACTTCCCCTCGGCGCTACTCCCCTGTGGCCAAG
GACCTGCTGGGGGAGGAAGACATTCCCCGGATCTATCACAAAGTGAAACGTGTCATTGAAGACCTCTCAG
GCCCCTACATCTGGGTCCCAGCCCGAGAGAGACTCGGAATTCTGCAGTCGACGGTACCGCGGGCCCGGGA
TCCACCGGTCGCCACCATGGCATGCCAGGCTAGCATGGTGAGCAAGGGCGAGGAGCTGTTCACCGGGGTG
GTGCCCATCCTGGTCGAGCTGGACGGCGACGTAAACGGCCACAAGTTCAGCGTGTCCGGCGAGGGCGAGG
GCGATGCCACCTACGGCAAGCTGACCCTGAAGCTCATCTGCACCACCGGCAAGCTGCCCGTGCCCTGGCC
CACCCTCGTGACCACCTTCGGCTACGGCCTGATGTGCTTCGCCCGCTACCCCGACCACATGAAGCAGCAC
GACTTCTTCAAGTCCGCCATGCCCGAAGGCTACGTCCAGGAGCGCACCATCTTCTTCAAGGACGACGGCA
ACTACAAGACCCGCGCCGAGGTGAAGTTCGAGGGCGACACCCTGGTGAACCGCATCGAGCTGAAGGGCAT
CGACTTCAAGGAGGACGGCAACATCCTGGGGCACAAGCTGGAGTACAACTGGAACAGCGTCAACGTCTAT
ATCATGGCCGACAAGCAGAAGAACGGCATCAAGGTGAACTTCAAGATCCGCCACAACATCGAGGACGGCA
GCGTGCAGCTCGCCGACCACTACCAGCAGAACACCCCCATCGGCGACGGCCCCGTGCTGCTGCCCGACAA
CCACTACCTGAGCTACCAGTCCGCCCTGTTCAAAGACCCCAACGAGAAGCGCGATCACATGGTCCTGCTG
GAGTTCCTGACCGCCGCCGGGATCACTCTCGGCATGGACGAGCTGTACAAGCTCGAGATGGCGGACGAGG
AGAAGCTGCCGCCCGGCTGGGAGAAGCGCATGAGCCGCAGCTCAGGCCGAGTGTACTACTTCAACCACAT
CACTAACGCCAGCCAGTGGGAGCGGCCCAGCGGCAACAGCAGCAGTGGTGGCAAAAACGGGCAGGGGGAG
CCTGCCAGGGGTACCAGTGCTGGTGGTAGTGCTGGTGGTAGTGCTGGTGGTAGTGCTGGTGGTAGTGCTG
GTGGTTCCGGCAGTGCTGGTGGTAGTGCTGGTGGTAGTACCAGTGCTGGTGGTAGTGCTGGTGGTAGTGC
TGGTGGTAGTGCTGGTGGTAGTGCTGGTGGTTCCGGCAGTGCTGGTGGTAGTGCTGGTGGTAGTACCAGT
GCTGGTGGTAGTGCTGGTGGTAGTGCTGGTGGTAGTGCTGGTGGTAGTGCTGGTGGTTCCGGCAGTGCTG
GTGGTAGTGCTGGTGGTAGTACCAGTGCTGGTGGTAGTGCTGGTGGTAGTGCTGGTGGTAGTGCTGGTGG
TAGTGCTGGTGGTTCCGGACCAGATGTCCCTAGAACTCCAGTGGATAAAGCAAAGCTGTCATTCCAATTT
CCGACGCGTATGGTGAGCAAGGGCGAGGAGCTGTTCACCGGGGTGGTGCCCATCCTGGTCGAGCTGGACG
GCGACGTAAACGGCCACAAGTTCAGCGTGTCCGGCGAGGGCGAGGGCGATGCCACCTACGGCAAGCTGAC
CCTGAAGTTCATCTGCACCACCGGCAAGCTGCCCGTGCCCTGGCCCACCCTCGTGACCACCCTGACCTAC
GGCGTGCAGTGCTTCAGCCGCTACCCCGACCACATGAAGCAGCACGACTTCTTCAAGTCCGCCATGCCCG
AAGGCTACGTCCAGGAGCGCACCATCTTCTTCAAGGACGACGGCAACTACAAGACCCGCGCCGAGGTGAA
GTTCGAGGGCGACACCCTGGTGAACCGCATCGAGCTGAAGGGCATCGACTTCAAGGAGGACGGCAACATC
CTGGGGCACAAGCTGGAGTACAACTACAACAGCCACAACGTCTATATCATGGCCGACAAGCAGAAGAACG
GCATCAAGGTGAACTTCAAGATCCGCCACAACATCGAGGACGGCAGCGTGCAGCTCGCCGACCACTACCA
GCAGAACACCCCCATCGGCGACGGCCCCGTGCTGCTGCCCGACAACCACTACCTGAGCACCCAGTCCGCC
CTGAGCAAAGACCCCAACGAGAAGCGCGATCACATGGTCCTGCTGGAGTTCGTGACCGCCGCCGGGATCA
CTCTCGGCATGGACGAGCTGTACAAGTAAGCGGCCGCTTCGAGCAGACATGATAAGATACATTGATGAGT
TTGGACAAACCACAACTAGAATGCAGTGAAAAAAATGCTTTATTTGTGAAATTTGTGATGCTATTGCTTT
ATTTGTAACCATTATAAGCTGCAATAAACAAGTTAACAACAACAATTGCATTCATTTTATGTTTCAGGTT
CAGGGGGAGATGTGGGAGGTTTTTTAAAGCAAGTAAAACCTCTACAAATGTGGTAAAATCGATAAGGATC
CGGGCTGGCGTAATAGCGAAGAGGCCCGCACCGATCGCCCTTCCCAACAGTTGCGCAGCCTGAATGGCGA
ATGG
[124 nt withheld, positions 4485-4608]
C
[91 nt withheld, positions 4610-4700]
A
[49 nt withheld, positions 4702-4750]
CCTTTGACGTTGGAGTCCACGTTCTTT
[37 nt withheld, positions 4778-4814]
ACCCTATCTCGGTCTATTCTTTTGATTTATAAGGGATTTTGCCGATTTCGGCCTATTGGTTAAAAAATGA
GCTGATTTAACAAAAATTTAACGCGAATTTTAACAAAATATTAACGCTTACAATTTCCTGATGCGGTATT
TTCTCCTTACGCATCTGTGCGGTATTTCACACCGCATATGGTGCACTCTCAGTACAATCTGCTCTGATGC
CGCATAGTTAAGCCAGCCCCGACACCCGCCAACACCCGCTGACGCGCCCTGACGGGCTTGTCTGCTCCCG
GCATCCGCTTACAGACAAGCTGTGACCGTCTCCGGGAGCTGCATGTGTCAGAGGTTTTCACCGTCATCAC
CGAAACGCGCGAGACGAAAGGGCCTCGTGATACGCCTATTTTTATAGGTTAATGTCATGATAATAATGGT
TTCTTAGACGTCAGGTGGCACTTTTCGGGGAAATGTGCGCGGAACCCCTATTTGTTTATTTTTCTAAATA
CATTCAAATATGTATCCGCTCATGAGACAATAACCCTGATAAATGCTTCAATAATATTGAAAAAGGAAGA
GTATGAGTATTCAACATTTCCGTGTCGCCCTTATTCCCTTTTTTGCGGCATTTTGCCTTCCTGTTTTTGC
TCACCCAGAAACGCTGGTGAAAGTAAAAGATGCTGAAGATCAGTTGGGTGCACGAGTGGGTTACATCGAA
CTGGATCTCAACAGCGGTAAGATCCTTGAGAGTTTTCGCCCCGAAGAACGTTTTCCAATGATGAGCACTT
TTAAAGTGCTGCTATGTGGCGCGGTATTATCCCGTATTGACGCCGGGCAAGAGCAACTCGGTCGCCGCAT
ACACTATTCTCAGAATGACTTGGTTGAGTACTCACCAGTCACAGAAAAGCATCTTACGGATGGCATGACA
GTAAGAGAATTATGCAGTGCTGCCATAACCATGAGTGATAACACTGCGGCCAACTTACTTCTGACAACGA
TCGGAGGACCGAAGGAGCTAACCGCTTTTTTGCACAACATGGGGGATCATGTAACTCGCCTTGATCGTTG
GGAACCGGAGCTGAATGAAGCCATACCAAACGACGAGCGTGACACCACGATGCCTGTAGCAATGGCAACA
ACGTTGCGCAAACTATTAACTGGCGAACTACTTACTCTAGCTTCCCGGCAACAATTAATAGACTGGATGG
AGGCGGATAAAGTTGCAGGACCACTTCTGCGCTCGGCCCTTCCGGCTGGCTGGTTTATTGCTGATAAATC
TGGAGCCGGTGAGCGTGGGTCTCGCGGTATCATTGCAGCACTGGGGCCAGATGGTAAGCCCTCCCGTATC
GTAGTTATCTACACGACGGGGAGTCAGGCAACTATGGATGAACGAAATAGACAGATCGCTGAGATAGGTG
CCTCACTGATTAAGCATTGGTAACTGTCAGACCAAGTTTACTCATATATACTTTAGATTGATTTAAAACT
TCATTTTTAATTTAAAAGGATCTAGGTGAAGATCCTTTTTGATAATCTCATGACCAAAATCCCTTAACGT
GAGTTTTCGTTCCACTGAGCGTCAGACCCCGTAGAAAAGATCAAAGGATCTTCTTGAGATCCTTTTTTTC
TGCGCGTAATCTGCTGCTTGCAAACAAAAAACCACCGCTACCAGCGGTGGTTTGTTTGCCGGATCAAGAG
CTACCAACTCTTTTTCCGAAGGTAACTGGCTTCAGCAGAGCGCAGATACCAAATACTGTTCTTCTAGTGT
AGCCGTAGTTAGGCCACCACTTCAAGAACTCTGTAGCACCGCCTACATACCTCGCTCTGCTAATCCTGTT
ACCAGTGGCTGCTGCCAGTGGCGATAAGTCGTGTCTTACCGGGTTGGACTCAAGACGATAGTTACCGGAT
AAGGCGCAGCGGTCGGGCTGAACGGGGGGTTCGTGCACACAGCCCAGCTTGGAGCGAACGACCTACACCG
AACTGAGATACCTACAGCGTGAGCTATGAGAAAGCGCCACGCTTCCCGAAGGGAGAAAGGCGGACAGGTA
TCCGGTAAGCGGCAGGGTCGGAACAGGAGAGCGCACGAGGGAGCTTCCAGGGGGAAACGCCTGGTATCTT
TATAGTCCTGTCGGGTTTCGCCACCTCTGACTTGAGCGTCGATTTTTGTGATGCTCGTCAGGGGGGCGGA
GCCTATGGAAAAACGCCAGCAACGCGGCCTTTTTACGGTTCCTGGCCTTTTGCTGGCCTTTTGCTCACAT
GGCTCGACAGATCT
